Addgene plasmid #86818: pCDNA3.1(-) + SLNCR1 _462-572 (conserved sequence)
Purpose: mammalian expression of lncRNA LINC00673/SLNCR1 deletion construct
Depositing lab: Carl Novina. Depositing organization: Dana-Farber Cancer Institute. Publication: The lncRNA SLNCR1 Mediates Melanoma Invasion through a Conserved SRA1-like Region. Schmidt K, Joyce CE, Buquicchio F, Brown A, Ritz J, Distel RJ, Yoon CH, Novina CD. Cell Rep. 2016 May 31;15(9):2025-37. doi: 10.1016/j.celrep.2016.04.018. Epub 2016 May 19. PubMed 27210747.
Backbone
  Vector backbone: pCDNA3.1 (-)
  Vector type: Mammalian Expression
  Selectable markers: Neomycin (select with G418)
Growth in bacteria
  Bacterial resistance: Ampicillin, 100 μg/mL
  Growth temperature: 37°C
  Growth strain: DH5alpha
  Copy number: High Copy
Gene/Insert
  Gene/Insert name: LINC00673 (alt names: HI-LNC75; LUCAIR1)
  Species: H. sapiens (human)
  Entrez Gene: LINC00673 (a.k.a. ERRLR01, HI-LNC75, HILNC75, LUCAIR1, RASON, SLNCR, SLNCR1)
  Promoter: CMV
  Cloning method: Restriction Enzyme; 5′ cloning site HindIII (not destroyed); 3′ cloning site HindIII (not destroyed)
  Sequencing primers: 5′ T7; 3′ BGHR
Terms and licenses: Academic/Nonprofit Terms; Industry Terms: Not Available to Industry
How to cite: pCDNA3.1(-) + SLNCR1 _462-572 (conserved sequence) was a gift from Carl Novina (Addgene plasmid # 86818 ; http://n2t.net/addgene:86818 ; RRID:Addgene_86818)
