[The description below was written by a language model from this plasmid's Addgene catalogue record and pLannotate feature annotations shown in this document.]
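Description:
pCDNA3.1(-) + SLNCR1 _462-572 (conserved sequence) is a mammalian expression plasmid built on the pcDNA3.1(-) backbone. It carries a deletion variant of the human long noncoding RNA LINC00673, also known as SLNCR1. The record describes it as a deletion construct, and the name suggests that nucleotides 462-572, labelled the conserved sequence, are the region concerned, although the exact boundaries are not otherwise spelled out. The insert was cloned through a single HindIII site that is retained at both ends, so its orientation was not forced by the cloning strategy. It occupies the roughly 2.3 kb stretch between the T7 promoter and the bGH polyadenylation signal in the 7,620 nt sequenced plasmid. Transcription is driven by the CMV immediate early enhancer and promoter and terminated by the bGH poly(A) signal. The upstream T7 promoter could also support in vitro transcription and serves as a sequencing primer site.

The automated annotation does not label the lncRNA itself. The short C9orf85 fragment on the reverse strand within the insert is most likely a spurious similarity match, as are the tiny HIV-1 LTR, ble and lacI fragments elsewhere in the table. The rest of the plasmid is standard backbone. An SV40 early promoter drives the neomycin phosphotransferase gene with an SV40 poly(A) signal, allowing G418 selection of stably transfected mammalian cells. For propagation in E. coli there is a high-copy ColE1/pUC origin and an ampicillin resistance gene with its own promoter, and an f1 origin allows single-stranded DNA production.

The construct is intended for expressing this SLNCR1 variant in mammalian cells. It belongs to work examining how a conserved SRA1-like region of the lncRNA contributes to melanoma invasion.
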