Features (pLannotate 1.2.2; 20 found; start..end, strand, type, name):
      1..380     +  enhancer       CMV enhancer: human cytomegalovirus immediate early enhancer
    381..584     +  promoter       CMV promoter: human cytomegalovirus (CMV) immediate early promoter
    580..613     +  LTR            5' LTR (truncated) (fragment): truncated 5' long terminal repeat (LTR) from HIV-1
    629..647     +  promoter       T7 promoter: promoter for bacteriophage T7 RNA polymerase
   1640..1861    -  CDS            C9orf85 (fragment): CI085_HUMAN - Experimental evidence at protein level: Swiss-Prot protein existence level 1. From Homo sapiens (Human).
   2983..3207    +  polyA_signal   bGH poly(A) signal: bovine growth hormone polyadenylation signal
   3211..3232    +  promoter       SV40 promoter (fragment): SV40 enhancer and early promoter
   3253..3681    +  rep_origin     f1 ori (sequence partly withheld): f1 bacteriophage origin of replication; arrow indicates direction of (+) strand synthesis
   3695..4024    +  promoter       SV40 promoter: SV40 enhancer and early promoter
   4091..4882    +  CDS            neo: KKA2_KLEPN - Also known as kan, nptII. Experimental evidence at protein level: Swiss-Prot protein existence level 1. Resistance to kanamycin, neomycin, paromomycin, ribostamycin, butirosin and gentamicin B. From Klebsiella pneumoniae.
   4906..5064    +  CDS            ble (fragment): BLE_KLEPN - Experimental evidence at protein level: Swiss-Prot protein existence level 1. Binding protein with a strong affinity to the bleomycin family of antibiotics. Binds to CL990; an antimitotic-antibiotic compound. From Klebsiella pneumoniae.
   5059..5180    +  polyA_signal   SV40 poly(A) signal: SV40 polyadenylation signal
   5253..5269    -  protein_bind   lac operator: The lac repressor binds to the lac operator to inhibit transcription in E. coli. This inhibition can be relieved by adding lactose or isopropyl-β-D-thiogalactopyranoside (IPTG). lac repressor encoded by lacI
   5277..5307    -  promoter       lac promoter: promoter for the E. coli lac operon
   5322..5343    -  protein_bind   CAP binding site: CAP binding activates transcription in the presence of cAMP. E. coli catabolite activator protein
   5356..5448    -  CDS            lacI (fragment): lac repressor; lacI; The lac repressor binds to the lac operator to inhibit transcription in E. coli. This inhibition can be relieved by adding lactose or isopropyl-β-D-thiogalactopyranoside (IPTG).
   5631..6219    -  rep_origin     ori: high-copy-number ColE1/pMB1/pBR322/pUC origin of replication
   6390..7250    -  CDS            AmpR: β-lactamase; bla; confers resistance to ampicillin, carbenicillin, and related antibiotics
   7251..7355    -  promoter       AmpR promoter: bla
   7414..7466    -  misc_feature   bom (fragment): basis of mobility region from pBR322
>Addgene plasmid #86818 | pCDNA3.1(-) + SLNCR1 _462-572 (conserved sequence) | addgene full sequence | sequence record 179087 | Addgene NGS Result
GACATTGATTATTGACTAGTTATTAATAGTAATCAATTACGGGGTCATTAGTTCATAGCCCATATATGGA
GTTCCGCGTTACATAACTTACGGTAAATGGCCCGCCTGGCTGACCGCCCAACGACCCCCGCCCATTGACG
TCAATAATGACGTATGTTCCCATAGTAACGCCAATAGGGACTTTCCATTGACGTCAATGGGTGGAGTATT
TACGGTAAACTGCCCACTTGGCAGTACATCAAGTGTATCATATGCCAAGTACGCCCCCTATTGACGTCAA
TGACGGTAAATGGCCCGCCTGGCATTATGCCCAGTACATGACCTTATGGGACTTTCCTACTTGGCAGTAC
ATCTACGTATTAGTCATCGCTATTACCATGGTGATGCGGTTTTGGCAGTACATCAATGGGCGTGGATAGC
GGTTTGACTCACGGGGATTTCCAAGTCTCCACCCCATTGACGTCAATGGGAGTTTGTTTTGGCACCAAAA
TCAACGGGACTTTCCAAAATGTCGTAACAACTCCGCCCCATTGACGCAAATGGGCGGTAGGCGTGTACGG
TGGGAGGTCTATATAAGCAGAGCTCTCTGGCTAACTAGAGAACCCACTGCTTACTGGCTTATCGAAATTA
ATACGACTCACTATAGGGAGACCCAAGCTGGCTAGCGTTTAAACGGGCCCTCTAGACTCGAGCGGCCGCC
ACTGTGCTGGATATCTGCAGAATTCCACCACACTGGACTAGTGGATCCGAGCTCGGTACCAAGCTTCCCG
GGATACTTAGGATCCAGGGCGCGCAGGCGGCGCGGGTGCGCGGTGCGGCGCTGGTATCCAGAGGACGCGG
TCACCGCCTCTGGCATTTGTCGTTCTGCGCTTCTCCGCAAGGACCCTCTGTTAGGCAGGCGCCCACCGTA
AGCCTCCCGGGCCTTGTGAACCTGCAAACCCAAGTCTGAGAGACGATCCGCCTTCAGCGCTTTCCAGCTT
GGCAGAGAGGCTTTCCCGGCGGGGATCTTTGGTTGGCGCTGGCGATGCGCGGGGAAGAAAGGCGAGGAGC
GGCGTCCAGGCTGGGTGATGTCCCAGCACGAGTAGGCGGGATGCGCTCGCTTGGTCCTCCGGGCGCCCGG
TCCCTGCCCGCGTCGCGCGCCCACCCCTGGGGACGAGAAGGCGGCCGCCTGAGGACCCCCGCCCGCGACC
TCCGCGAGTCTGGAGCGCAGAGGACAGGGTCTGGCTGCTCTTTGGCCTTGGATGGACTGCTTAACAGCTG
GGTCGCCAAGCTGGAGGTATTTTTCCCTCTCCACCCTGGTCTTCTCCTGTAACGTGTGGCCGCCTTTTCC
AGCACGGCCTCCTGCCTTCCTGGTGCACTTTTTGGAGAACGTGGTGGAATCAGAGGTTTCTGGCTGACTC
GGTGGGTGCTTTGAACCAGGAAAGGACAAGAAAGAGGATGGGAAGGACTGATCCACATTCCCACCAGGAA
GTTTAGCAGAACCCCCGCGTGCCACCTGGACCCCTTGGAAGGACCTGGCTCAGGCTGGACCACCTCTTGA
GAGGCAGGAGCTCTGGATTTGATCAAGAATTCTTTGCTGAGCATGGTGCCTCATGCCTATAATCCCAACA
CTTTGGGAGGCCAGTGTGGGAGGATCTCTTGAGCCCAGGAGTTCAAGACTAGCCTGGGCAACACAGAGAG
ACCCCATCTCTAAAATAATAATAATAATAAAATAAAAAATTAGCAGGGCATGGTGGCATGTGCCTGTAGT
CCCAGCTACCCAGGAGGCTGAGGCAAGAGGATGGCTGGAGCCTGGGATGTTGAGGCTGCAATGAACTGTG
ATTACCCCACTGCACTCCAGCCTGGGCAAAAGAGCGAGAGACCCTGTCTCAAATAATAATAATAATAATA
ATCTTATTTTGGAGAATAAAGAGACCTCTGGATTTGAGGTGCCATTTGGGTAGAAAGAAAAGACGTTTAC
ACCGAGAAATAGTCTGTGTTGCCCTGAAGGAGCAGAGGGATGCATCGCTGGAGGTGACCTACAGTTGAAG
AAGACTCATTATGACAGACCTTGTCCTTCTTCCTTGTGGAAAGTGTTTCCTCTGCTGCTACTGCTCATGA
GACTCTTCCCCCTCCCTGTCCCAGGGAACCAAAGGGCTTTCTACCACACCCTTTCTTGCCCCCCGCCTCC
CATGTCTGCTGTGCCTTTGTACTCAGCAATTCTTGTTTGCTCCATTATCTTCCAGCCGGATACAGAGTGA
ATAGTTAACCACACTTAGGTCAAATAGGATCTAAATTTTTGTTCCTGCTCCGTGTAAAGAGGCCAGTGTT
TGTGTGTTGCAAGCAGCCTTGGAATAGTAACTCTTCTCATTTGTTTGGGATCTGGCCACCAAGTTCCAGA
ATGATACACGGATCAGTGCAGAAGTTCATCAGGCTCTCGGACCTTAGGGCTGTTGGAGAAGGCTTCAGCA
GCAGAACTGATGGTGAAGGCTCGTGTTCTCCATCCTCAACTTTCTTTGCTTCGATCATACACAAGAATAC
ATTTGGAAGGGCAAAAAATGAACACTGTCGTTCATTGCAGCCGTGTTTTGTGACACAGATGCACAGTCTG
CTGTGAAGACCTTCTCTCAAGTGGCATTTGGGAGTCCATGCCAGATCATGGTGCTTCATGAGAGACTGAC
AGCTATCAGGGGTTGTGGCACTTAGTGAGGACTCTCCTCCCCCAGTGTGTGCTGATGACACATACACACC
TGACAATAGCTTGAGTCTTCTCTGTTCCTTTTACTCTGTAGCCAACATACACATGATTTAAAACCCTTTC
TAAATATCTATCATGGTTCATCCTTGTCCAAATGCAGAGTCAGAGCTATTTGTACTTCATTATTATTTCC
AAGGCGAATAGTTGGCTTTCTTTTTGCAAAAATAATTAAAGTTTTTGTATGTTGCAGTTGCTCTAGATAA
GTATCACGTGAAGCTTAAGTTTAAACCGCTGATCAGCCTCGACTGTGCCTTCTAGTTGCCAGCCATCTGT
TGTTTGCCCCTCCCCCGTGCCTTCCTTGACCCTGGAAGGTGCCACTCCCACTGTCCTTTCCTAATAAAAT
GAGGAAATTGCATCGCATTGTCTGAGTAGGTGTCATTCTATTCTGGGGGGTGGGGTGGGGCAGGACAGCA
AGGGGGAGGATTGGGAAGACAATAGCAGGCATGCTGGGGATGCGGTGGGCTCTATGGCTTCTGAGGCGGA
AAGAACCAGCTGGGGCTCTAGGGGGTATCCCC
[124 nt withheld, positions 3253-3376]
C
[91 nt withheld, positions 3378-3468]
A
[49 nt withheld, positions 3470-3518]
CCTTTGACGTTGGAGTCCACGTTCTTT
[37 nt withheld, positions 3546-3582]
ACCCTATCTCGGTCTATTCTTTTGATTTATAAGGGATTTTGCCGATTTCGGCCTATTGGTTAAAAAATGA
GCTGATTTAACAAAAATTTAACGCGAATTAATTCTGTGGAATGTGTGTCAGTTAGGGTGTGGAAAGTCCC
CAGGCTCCCCAGCAGGCAGAAGTATGCAAAGCATGCATCTCAATTAGTCAGCAACCAGGTGTGGAAAGTC
CCCAGGCTCCCCAGCAGGCAGAAGTATGCAAAGCATGCATCTCAATTAGTCAGCAACCATAGTCCCGCCC
CTAACTCCGCCCATCCCGCCCCTAACTCCGCCCAGTTCCGCCCATTCTCCGCCCCATGGCTGACTAATTT
TTTTTATTTATGCAGAGGCCGAGGCCGCCTCTGCCTCTGAGCTATTCCAGAAGTAGTGAGGAGGCTTTTT
TGGAGGCCTAGGCTTTTGCAAAAAGCTCCCGGGAGCTTGTATATCCATTTTCGGATCTGATCAAGAGACA
GGATGAGGATCGTTTCGCATGATTGAACAAGATGGATTGCACGCAGGTTCTCCGGCCGCTTGGGTGGAGA
GGCTATTCGGCTATGACTGGGCACAACAGACAATCGGCTGCTCTGATGCCGCCGTGTTCCGGCTGTCAGC
GCAGGGGCGCCCGGTTCTTTTTGTCAAGACCGACCTGTCCGGTGCCCTGAATGAACTGCAGGACGAGGCA
GCGCGGCTATCGTGGCTGGCCACGACGGGCGTTCCTTGCGCAGCTGTGCTCGACGTTGTCACTGAAGCGG
GAAGGGACTGGCTGCTATTGGGCGAAGTGCCGGGGCAGGATCTCCTGTCATCTCACCTTGCTCCTGCCGA
GAAAGTATCCATCATGGCTGATGCAATGCGGCGGCTGCATACGCTTGATCCGGCTACCTGCCCATTCGAC
CACCAAGCGAAACATCGCATCGAGCGAGCACGTACTCGGATGGAAGCCGGTCTTGTCGATCAGGATGATC
TGGACGAAGAGCATCAGGGGCTCGCGCCAGCCGAACTGTTCGCCAGGCTCAAGGCGCGCATGCCCGACGG
CGAGGATCTCGTCGTGACCCATGGCGATGCCTGCTTGCCGAATATCATGGTGGAAAATGGCCGCTTTTCT
GGATTCATCGACTGTGGCCGGCTGGGTGTGGCGGACCGCTATCAGGACATAGCGTTGGCTACCCGTGATA
TTGCTGAAGAGCTTGGCGGCGAATGGGCTGACCGCTTCCTCGTGCTTTACGGTATCGCCGCTCCCGATTC
GCAGCGCATCGCCTTCTATCGCCTTCTTGACGAGTTCTTCTGAGCGGGACTCTGGGGTTCGAAATGACCG
ACCAAGCGACGCCCAACCTGCCATCACGAGATTTCGATTCCACCGCCGCCTTCTATGAAAGGTTGGGCTT
CGGAATCGTTTTCCGGGACGCCGGCTGGATGATCCTCCAGCGCGGGGATCTCATGCTGGAGTTCTTCGCC
CACCCCAACTTGTTTATTGCAGCTTATAATGGTTACAAATAAAGCAATAGCATCACAAATTTCACAAATA
AAGCATTTTTTTCACTGCATTCTAGTTGTGGTTTGTCCAAACTCATCAATGTATCTTATCATGTCTGTAT
ACCGTCGACCTCTAGCTAGAGCTTGGCGTAATCATGGTCATAGCTGTTTCCTGTGTGAAATTGTTATCCG
CTCACAATTCCACACAACATACGAGCCGGAAGCATAAAGTGTAAAGCCTGGGGTGCCTAATGAGTGAGCT
AACTCACATTAATTGCGTTGCGCTCACTGCCCGCTTTCCAGTCGGGAAACCTGTCGTGCCAGCTGCATTA
ATGAATCGGCCAACGCGCGGGGAGAGGCGGTTTGCGTATTGGGCGCTCTTCCGCTTCCTCGCTCACTGAC
TCGCTGCGCTCGGTCGTTCGGCTGCGGCGAGCGGTATCAGCTCACTCAAAGGCGGTAATACGGTTATCCA
CAGAATCAGGGGATAACGCAGGAAAGAACATGTGAGCAAAAGGCCAGCAAAAGGCCAGGAACCGTAAAAA
GGCCGCGTTGCTGGCGTTTTTCCATAGGCTCCGCCCCCCTGACGAGCATCACAAAAATCGACGCTCAAGT
CAGAGGTGGCGAAACCCGACAGGACTATAAAGATACCAGGCGTTTCCCCCTGGAAGCTCCCTCGTGCGCT
CTCCTGTTCCGACCCTGCCGCTTACCGGATACCTGTCCGCCTTTCTCCCTTCGGGAAGCGTGGCGCTTTC
TCATAGCTCACGCTGTAGGTATCTCAGTTCGGTGTAGGTCGTTCGCTCCAAGCTGGGCTGTGTGCACGAA
CCCCCCGTTCAGCCCGACCGCTGCGCCTTATCCGGTAACTATCGTCTTGAGTCCAACCCGGTAAGACACG
ACTTATCGCCACTGGCAGCAGCCACTGGTAACAGGATTAGCAGAGCGAGGTATGTAGGCGGTGCTACAGA
GTTCTTGAAGTGGTGGCCTAACTACGGCTACACTAGAAGAACAGTATTTGGTATCTGCGCTCTGCTGAAG
CCAGTTACCTTCGGAAAAAGAGTTGGTAGCTCTTGATCCGGCAAACAAACCACCGCTGGTAGCGGTGGTT
TTTTTGTTTGCAAGCAGCAGATTACGCGCAGAAAAAAAGGATCTCAAGAAGATCCTTTGATCTTTTCTAC
GGGGTCTGACGCTCAGTGGAACGAAAACTCACGTTAAGGGATTTTGGTCATGAGATTATCAAAAAGGATC
TTCACCTAGATCCTTTTAAATTAAAAATGAAGTTTTAAATCAATCTAAAGTATATATGAGTAAACTTGGT
CTGACAGTTACCAATGCTTAATCAGTGAGGCACCTATCTCAGCGATCTGTCTATTTCGTTCATCCATAGT
TGCCTGACTCCCCGTCGTGTAGATAACTACGATACGGGAGGGCTTACCATCTGGCCCCAGTGCTGCAATG
ATACCGCGAGACCCACGCTCACCGGCTCCAGATTTATCAGCAATAAACCAGCCAGCCGGAAGGGCCGAGC
GCAGAAGTGGTCCTGCAACTTTATCCGCCTCCATCCAGTCTATTAATTGTTGCCGGGAAGCTAGAGTAAG
TAGTTCGCCAGTTAATAGTTTGCGCAACGTTGTTGCCATTGCTACAGGCATCGTGGTGTCACGCTCGTCG
TTTGGTATGGCTTCATTCAGCTCCGGTTCCCAACGATCAAGGCGAGTTACATGATCCCCCATGTTGTGCA
AAAAAGCGGTTAGCTCCTTCGGTCCTCCGATCGTTGTCAGAAGTAAGTTGGCCGCAGTGTTATCACTCAT
GGTTATGGCAGCACTGCATAATTCTCTTACTGTCATGCCATCCGTAAGATGCTTTTCTGTGACTGGTGAG
TACTCAACCAAGTCATTCTGAGAATAGTGTATGCGGCGACCGAGTTGCTCTTGCCCGGCGTCAATACGGG
ATAATACCGCGCCACATAGCAGAACTTTAAAAGTGCTCATCATTGGAAAACGTTCTTCGGGGCGAAAACT
CTCAAGGATCTTACCGCTGTTGAGATCCAGTTCGATGTAACCCACTCGTGCACCCAACTGATCTTCAGCA
TCTTTTACTTTCACCAGCGTTTCTGGGTGAGCAAAAACAGGAAGGCAAAATGCCGCAAAAAAGGGAATAA
GGGCGACACGGAAATGTTGAATACTCATACTCTTCCTTTTTCAATATTATTGAAGCATTTATCAGGGTTA
TTGTCTCATGAGCGGATACATATTTGAATGTATTTAGAAAAATAAACAAATAGGGGTTCCGCGCACATTT
CCCCGAAAAGTGCCACCTGACGTCGACGGATCGGGAGATCTCCCGATCCCCTATGGTGCACTCTCAGTAC
AATCTGCTCTGATGCCGCATAGTTAAGCCAGTATCTGCTCCCTGCTTGTGTGTTGGAGGTCGCTGAGTAG
TGCGCGAGCAAAATTTAAGCTACAACAAGGCAAGGCTTGACCGACAATTGCATGAAGAATCTGCTTAGGG
TTAGGCGTTTTGCGCTGCTTCGCGATGTACGGGCCAGATATACGCGTT
